>Addgene plasmid #60898 | Cerulean(159-238) in pcDNAI/Amp | depositor full sequence | sequence record 118573 | Cerulean(159-238) in pcDNAI/Amp sequence 5020 bps
GGCGTAATCTGCTGCTTGCAAACAAAAAAACCACCGCTACCAGCGGTGGTTTGTTTGCCGGATCAAGAGC
TACCAACTCTTTTTCCGAAGGTAACTGGCTTCAGCAGAGCGCAGATACCAAATACTGTCCTTCTAGTGTA
GCCGTAGTTAGGCCACCACTTCAAGAACTCTGTAGCACCGCCTACATACCTCGCTCTGCTAATCCTGTTA
CCAGTGGCTGCTGCCAGTGGCGATAAGTCGTGTCTTACCGGGTTGGACTCAAGACGATAGTTACCGGATA
AGGCGCAGCGGTCGGGCTGAACGGGGGGTTCGTGCACACAGCCCAGCTTGGAGCGAACGACCTACACCGA
ACTGAGATACCTACAGCGTGAGCATTGAGAAAGCGCCACGCTTCCCGAAGGGAGAAAGGCGGACAGGTAT
CCGGTAAGCGGCAGGGTCGGAACAGGAGAGCGCACGAGGGAGCTTCCAGGGGGAAACGCCTGGTATCTTT
ATAGTCCTGTCGGGTTTCGCCACCTCTGACTTGAGCGTCGATTTTTGTGATGCTCGTCAGGGGGGCGGAG
CCTATGGAAAAACGCCAGCAACGCAAGCTAGCTTCTAGCTAGAAATTGTAAACGTTAATATTTTGTTAAA
ATTCGCGTTAAATTTTTGTTAAATCAGCTCATTTTTTAACCAATAGGCCGAAATCGGCAAAATCCCTTAT
AAATCAAAAGAATAGCCCGAGATAGGGT
[37 nt withheld, positions 729-765]
AAAGAACGTGGACTCCAACGTCAAAGGGCGAAAAACCGTCTATCAGGGCGATGGCC
[115 nt withheld, positions 822-936]
G
[144 nt withheld, positions 938-1081]
ACCGTATAACGTGCTTTCCTCGTTG
[64 nt withheld, positions 1107-1170]
CTGGATTACCAAAGGGCCTCGTGATACGCCTATTTTTATAGGTTAATGTCATGATAATAATGGTTTCTTA
GACGTCAGGTGGCACTTTTCGGGGAAATGTGCGCGGAACCCCTATTTGTTTATTTTTCTAAATACATTCA
AATATGTATCCGCTCATGAGACAATAACCCTGATAAATGCTTCAATAATATTGAAAAAGGAAGAGTATGA
GTATTCAACATTTCCGTGTCGCCCTTATTCCCTTTTTTGCGGCATTTTGCCTTCCTGTTTTTGCTCACCC
AGAAACGCTGGTGAAAGTAAAAGATGCTGAAGATCAGTTGGGTGCACGAGTGGGTTACATCGAACTGGAT
CTCAACAGCGGTAAGATCCTTGAGAGTTTTCGCCCCGAAGAACGTTTTCCAATGATGAGCACTTTTAAAG
TTCTGCTATGTGGCGCGGTATTATCCCGTGTTGACGCCGGGCAAGAGCAACTCGGTCGCCGCATACACTA
TTCTCAGAATGACTTGGTTGAGTACTCACCAGTCACAGAAAAGCATCTTACGGATGGCATGACAGTAAGA
GAATTATGCAGTGCTGCCATAACCATGAGTGATAACACTGCGGCCAACTTACTTCTGACAACGATCGGAG
GACCGAAGGAGCTAACCGCTTTTTTGCACAACATGGGGGATCATGTAACTCGCCTTGATCGTTGGGAACC
GGAGCTGAATGAAGCCATACCAAACGACGAGCGTGACACCACGATGCCTGCAGCAATGGCAACAACGTTG
CGCAAACTATTAACTGGCGAACTACTTACTCTAGCTTCCCGGCAACAATTAATAGACTGGATGGAGGCGG
ATAAAGTTGCAGGACCACTTCTGCGCTCGGCCCTTCCGGCTGGCTGGTTTATTGCTGATAAATCTGGAGC
CGGTGAGCGTGGGTCTCGCGGTATCATTGCAGCACTGGGGCCAGATGGTAAGCCCTCCCGTATCGTAGTT
ATCTACACGACGGGGAGTCAGGCAACTATGGATGAACGAAATAGACAGATCGCTGAGATAGGTGCCTCAC
TGATTAAGCATTGGTAACTGTCAGACCAAGTTTACTCATATATACTTTAGATTGATTTAAAACTTCATTT
TTAATTTCTCTAGCGCGTTGACATTGATTATTGACTAGTTATTAATAGTAATCAATTACGGGGTCATTAG
TTCATAGCCCATATATGGAGTTCCGCGTTACATAACTTACGGTAAATGGCCCGCCTGGCTGACCGCCCAA
CGACCCCCGCCCATTGACGTCAATAATGACGTATGTTCCCATAGTAACGCCAATAGGGACTTTCCATTGA
CGTCAATGGGTGGACTATTTACGGTAAACTGCCCACTTGGCAGTACATCAAGTGTATCATATGCCAAGTA
CGCCCCCTATTGACGTCAATGACGGTAAATGGCCCGCCTGGCATTATGCCCAGTACATGACCTTATGGGA
CTTTCCTACTTGGCAGTACATCTACGTATTAGTCATCGCTATTACCATGGTGATGCGGTTTTGGCAGTAC
ATCAATGGGCGTGGATAGCGGTTTGACTCACGGGGATTTCCAAGTCTCCACCCCATTGACGTCAATGGGA
GTTTGTTTTGGCACCAAAATCAACGGGACTTTCCAAAATGTCGTAACAACTCCGCCCCATTGACGCAAAT
GGGCGGTAGGCGTGTACGGTGGGAGGTCTATATAAGCAGAGCTCTCTGGCTAACTAGAGAACCCACTGCT
TACTGGCTTATCGAAATTAATACGACTCACTATAGGGAGACCCAAGCTTGGTACCGAGCTCGGATCCGCC
ACCATGGGCAAGAACGGCATCAAGGCCCACTTCAAGATCCGCCACAACATCGAGGACGGCAGCGTGCAGC
TCGCCGACCACTACCAGCAGAACACCCCCATCGGCGACGGCCCCGTGCTGCTGCCCGACAACCACTACCT
GAGCACCCAGTCCAAGCTGAGCAAAGACCCCAACGAGAAGCGCGATCACATGGTCCTGCTGGAGTTCGTG
ACCGCCGCCGGGATCACTCTCGGCATGGACGAGCTGTACAAGAGATCTATCACACTGGCGGCCGCTCGAG
CATGCATCTAGAGGGCCCTATTCTATAGTGTCACCTAAATGCTAGAGGATCTTTGTGAAGGAACCTTACT
TCTGTGGTGTGACATAATTGGACAAACTACCTACAGAGATTTAAAGCTCTAAGGTAAATATAAAATTTTT
AAGTGTATAATGTGTTAAACTACTGATTCTAATTGTTTGTGTATTTTAGATTCCAACCTATGGAACTGAT
GAATGGGAGCAGTGGTGGAATGCCTTTAATGAGGAAAACCTGTTTTGCTCAGAAGAAATGCCATCTAGTG
ATGATGAGGCTACTGCTGACTCTCAACATTCTACTCCTCCAAAAAAGAAGAGAAAGGTAGAAGACCCCAA
GGACTTTCCTTCAGAATTGCTAAGTTTTTTGAGTCATGCTGTGTTTAGTAATAGAACTCTTGCTTGCTTT
GCTATTTACACCACAAAGGAAAAAGCTGCACTGCTATACAAGAAAATTATGGAAAAATATTTGATGTATA
GTGCCTTGACTAGAGATCATAATCAGCCATACCACATTTGTAGAGGTTTTACTTGCTTTAAAAAACCTCC
CACACCTCCCCCTGAACCTGAAACATAAAATGAATGCAATTGTTGTTGTTAACTTGTTTATTGCAGCTTA
TAATGGTTACAAATAAAGCAATAGCATCACAAATTTCACAAATAAAGCATTTTTTTCACTGCATTCTAGT
TGTGGTTTGTCCAAACTCATCAATGTATCTTATCATGTCTGGATCATCCCGCCATGGTATCAACGCCATA
TTTCTATTTACAGTAGGGACCTCTTCGTTGTGTAGGTACCGCTGTATTCCTAGGGAAATAGTAGAGGCAC
CTTGAACTGTCTGCATCAGCCATATAGCCCCCGCTGTTCGACTTACAAACACAGGCACAGTACTGACAAA
CCCATACACCTCCTCTGAAATACCCATAGTTGCTAGGGCTGTCTCCGAACTCATTACACCCTCCAAAGTC
AGAGCTGTAATTTCGCCATCAAGGGCAGCGAGGGCTTCTCCAGATAAAATAGCTTCTGCCGAGAGTCCCG
TAAGGGTAGACACTTCAGCTAATCCCTCGATGAGGTCTACTAGAATAGTCAGTGCGGCTCCCATTTTGAA
AATTCACTTACTTGATCAGCTTCAGAAGATGGCGGAGGGCCTCCAACACAGTAATTTTCCTCCCGACTCT
TAAAATAGAAAATGTCAAGTCAGTTAAGCAGGAAGTGGACTAACTGACGCAGCTGGCCGTGCGACATCCT
CTTTTAATTAGTTGCTAGGCAACGCCCTCCAGAGGGCGTGTGGTTTTGCAAGAGGAAGCAAAAGCCTCTC
CACCCAGGCCTAGAATGTTTCCACCCAATCATTACTATGACAACAGCTGTTTTTTTTAGTATTAAGCAGA
GGCCGGGGACCCCTGGGCCCGCTTACTCTGGAGAAAAAGAAGAGAGGCATTGTAGAGGCTTCCAGAGGCA
ACTTGTCAAAACAGGACTGCTTCTATTTCTGTCACACTGTCTGGCCCTGTCACAAGGTCCAGCACCTCCA
TACCCCCTTTAATAAGCAGTTTGGGAACGGGTGCGGGTCTTACTCCGCCCATCCCGCCCCTAACTCCGCC
CAGTTCCGCCCATTCTCCGCCCCATGGCTGACTAATTTTTTTTATTTATGCAGAGGCCGAGGCCGCCTCG
GCCTCTGAGCTATTCCAGAAGTAGTGAGGAGGCTTTTTTGGAGGCCTAGGCTTTTGCAAAAAGCTAATTC
Features (pLannotate 1.2.2; 20 found; start..end, strand, type, name):
      2..570     +  rep_origin     ori: high-copy-number ColE1/pMB1/pBR322/pUC origin of replication
    603..1061    -  rep_origin     f1 ori (sequence partly withheld): f1 bacteriophage origin of replication; arrow indicates direction of (+) strand synthesis
   1049..1170    -  CDS            M13 gene IV (fragment) (sequence partly withheld): pIV; IV; phage assembly
   1272..1376    +  promoter       AmpR promoter: bla
   1377..2237    +  CDS            AmpR: β-lactamase; bla; confers resistance to ampicillin, carbenicillin, and related antibiotics
   2310..2689    +  enhancer       CMV enhancer: human cytomegalovirus immediate early enhancer
   2690..2893    +  promoter       CMV promoter: human cytomegalovirus (CMV) immediate early promoter
   2889..2922    +  LTR            5' LTR (truncated) (fragment): truncated 5' long terminal repeat (LTR) from HIV-1
   2938..2956    +  promoter       T7 promoter: promoter for bacteriophage T7 RNA polymerase
   3000..3242    +  CDS            VC155: C-terminal fragment of mVenus for use in bimolecular fluorescence complementation (BiFC) (Kodama and Hu, 2010)
   3292..3310    -  promoter       SP6 promoter: promoter for bacteriophage SP6 RNA polymerase
   3318..3392    +  CDS            small t antigen (fragment): SV40 (simian virus 40) small t antigen
   3394..3459    +  intron         small t intron: SV40 (simian virus 40) small t antigen intron
   3589..3609    +  CDS            SV40 NLS: nuclear localization signal of SV40 (simian virus 40) large T antigen
   3616..3750    +  CDS            LT_POVHA (fragment): Protein inferred from homology: Swiss-Prot protein existence level 3. Isoform large T antigen is a key early protein essential for both driving viral replication and inducing cellular transformation. Plays a role in viral genome replication by driving entry of quiescent cells into the cell cycle and by autoregulating the synthesis of viral early mRNA. Displays highly oncogenic activities by corrupting the host cellular checkpoint mechanisms that guard cell division and the transcription, replication, and repair of DNA. Participates in the modulation of cellular gene expression preceeding viral
   3775..3858    +  CDS            large T antigen (fragment): large T antigen from SV40 (simian virus 40)
   3881..4015    +  polyA_signal   SV40 poly(A) signal: SV40 polyadenylation signal
   4016..4384    -  CDS            VP2_POVMA (fragment): Experimental evidence at protein level: Swiss-Prot protein existence level 1. [Isoform VP3]: structural protein that resides within the core of the capsid surrounded by 72 VP1 pentamers. Following virus endocytosis and trafficking to the endoplasmic reticulum, VP2 and VP3 form oligomers and integrate into the endoplasmic reticulum membrane. Heterooligomer VP2-VP3 may create a viroporin for transporting the viral genome across the endoplasmic reticulum membrane to the cytoplasm. Nuclear entry of the viral DNA involves the selective exposure and importin recognition of VP2 or Vp3 nuclear localiz
   4752..4850    -  CDS            VP1_POVMP (fragment): Experimental evidence at protein level: Swiss-Prot protein existence level 1. Forms an icosahedral capsid with a T=7 symmetry and a 40 nm diameter. The capsid is composed of 72 pentamers linked to each other by disulfide bonds and associated with VP2 or VP3 proteins. Interacts with terminal alpha(2,3)-linked sialic acids on the cell surface to provide virion attachment to target cell. This attachment induces virion internalization predominantly through caveolin-mediated endocytosis. Once attached, the virion is internalized by caveolin- mediated endocytosis and traffics to the endoplasmic reti
   4861..4996    +  rep_origin     SV40 ori: SV40 origin of replication
