[The description below was written by a language model from this plasmid's Addgene catalogue record and pLannotate feature annotations shown in this document.]
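Description:
Cerulean(159-238) in pcDNAI/Amp is a 5,020 bp mammalian expression vector built on the Invitrogen pcDNAI/Amp backbone. It is designed to fuse a C-terminal fragment of the cyan fluorescent protein Cerulean to the N-terminus of a protein of interest. It is propagated in E. coli as a high-copy plasmid through a ColE1/pUC-type origin and selected with ampicillin via the β-lactamase gene. An f1 origin is also present, which permits single-stranded DNA production. An SV40 origin allows episomal replication in mammalian cells that express large T antigen. The polyomavirus capsid and T-antigen fragments picked up by the annotation appear to be residual viral sequences in the backbone rather than functional coding regions.

The payload is a roughly 220 bp fragment encoding residues 159-238 of monomeric Cerulean, an Aequorea victoria GFP derivative. It carries an N164H substitution that was introduced during PCR amplification. The automated annotation labels this region as the homologous C-terminal mVenus fragment VC155, which reflects sequence similarity among GFP-family C-terminal halves. The fragment lies between BamHI and a BglII site that was engineered into the polylinker just 3' of BamHI. Both sites are retained, so a partner coding sequence can be placed downstream in frame. Expression is driven by the CMV immediate-early enhancer and promoter, and transcripts are processed through the SV40 small t intron and SV40 polyadenylation signal. T7 and SP6 promoters flank the insert and serve as sequencing primer sites. Fragments of this kind are non-fluorescent alone and are used in bimolecular fluorescence complementation with a matching N-terminal fragment. The associated study applied live-cell imaging to G protein β5 complex formation and targeting.
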