Addgene plasmid #60898: Cerulean(159-238) in pcDNAI/Amp
Purpose: This is a vector that attaches Cerulean(159-238) to the N-terminus of a protein.
Depositing lab: Catherine Berlot. Depositing organization: Geisinger Health Center. Publication: Live cell analysis of G protein beta5 complex formation, function, and targeting. Yost EA, Mervine SM, Sabo JL, Hynes TR, Berlot CH. Mol Pharmacol. 2007 Oct;72(4):812-25. Epub 2007 Jun 27. 10.1124/mol.107.038075 PubMed 17596375.
Backbone
  Vector backbone: pcDNA1/amp
  Backbone manufacturer: Invitrogen
  Backbone size w/o insert (bp): 4800
  Total vector size (bp): 5020
  Modifications to backbone: BglII site introduced into the polylinker 3' to the BamHI site
  Vector type: Mammalian Expression
Growth in bacteria
  Bacterial resistance: Ampicillin, 100 μg/mL
  Growth temperature: 37°C
  Growth strain: DH10B
  Copy number: High Copy
Gene/Insert
  Gene/Insert name: Cerulean(159-238) (alt name: Fragment of Cerulean, a modified form of Cyan Fluorescent Protein)
  Species: Aequorea victoria
  Insert size (bp): 220
  Mutation: Contains N164H substitution
  Promoter: CMV
  Cloning method: Restriction Enzyme; 5′ cloning site BamHI (not destroyed); 3′ cloning site BglII (not destroyed)
  Sequencing primers: 5′ T7; 3′ SP6
Resource information
  A portion of this plasmid was derived from a plasmid made by: Cerulean(159-238) insert was amplified by PCR from monomeric Cerulean (David Piston, Vanderbilt University, Nashville, TN).
Terms and licenses: Academic/Nonprofit Terms; Industry Terms: Not Available to Industry
Depositor comments: N164H substitution added during PCR of Cerulean(159-238). Reference for mCerulean: Rizzo MA, Springer GH, Granada B, Piston DW. An improved cyan fluorescent protein variant useful for FRET. Nat Biotechnol. 2004;22(4):445-9. PubMed PMID: 14990965.
How to cite: Cerulean(159-238) in pcDNAI/Amp was a gift from Catherine Berlot (Addgene plasmid # 60898 ; http://n2t.net/addgene:60898 ; RRID:Addgene_60898)
