>Addgene plasmid #60898 | Cerulean(159-238) in pcDNAI/Amp | addgene partial sequence | sequence record 118568 | CMV-F 5'-CGCAAATGGGCGGTAGGCGTG-3'
GAGCTCTCTGGCTAACTAGAGAACCCACTGCTTACTGGCTTATCGAAATTAATACGACTCACTATAGGGA
GACCCAAGCTTGGTACCGAGCTCGGATCCGCCACCATGGGCAAGAACGGCATCAAGGCCCACTTCAAGAT
CCGCCACAACATCGAGGACGGCAGCGTGCAGCTCGCCGACCACTACCAGCAGAACACCCCCATCGGCGAC
GGCCCCGTGCTGCTGCCCGACAACCACTACCTGAGCACCCAGTCCAAGCTGAGCAAAGACCCCAACGAGA
AGCGCGATCACATGGTCCTGCTGGAGTTCGTGACCGCCGCCGGGATCACTCTCGGCATGGACGAGCTGTA
CAAGAGATCTATCACACTGGCGGCCGCTCGAGCATGCATCTAGAGGGCCCTATTCTATAGTGTCACCTAA
ATGCTAGAGGATCTTTGTGAAGGAACCTTACTTCTGTGGTGTGACATAATTGGACAAACTACCTACAGAG
ATTTAAAGCTCTAAGGTAAATATAAAATTTTTAAGTGTATAATGTGTTAAACTACTGATTCTAATTGTTT
GTGTATTTTAGATTCCAACCTATGGAACTGATGAATGGGAGCAGTGGTGGAATGCCTTTAATGAGGAAAA
CCTGTTTTGCTCAGAAGAAATGCCATCTAGTGATGATGAGGCTACTGCTGACTCTCAACATTCTACTCCT
CCAAAAAAGAAGAGAAAGGTAGAAGACCCCAAGGACTTTCCTTCAGAATTGCTAAGTTTTTTGAGTCATG
CTGTGTTTAGTAATAGAACTCTTGCTTGCTTTGCTATTTACACCACAAAGGAAAAAGCTGCACTGCTATA
CAAGAAAATTATGGAAAAATATTTGATGTATAGTGCCTTGACTAGAGAT
