>Addgene plasmid #60898 | Cerulean(159-238) in pcDNAI/Amp | addgene partial sequence | sequence record 118572 | SP6 5'-ATTTAGGTGACACTATAG-3'
TGTGATAGATCTCTTGTACAGCTCGTCCATGCCGAGAGTGATCCCGGCGGCGGTCACGAACTCCAGCAGG
ACCATGTGATCGCGCTTCTCGTTGGGGTCTTTGCTCAGCTTGGACTGGGTGCTCAGGTAGTGGTTGTCGG
GCAGCAGCACGGGGCCGTCGCCGATGGGGGTGTTCTGCTGGTAGTGGTCGGCGAGCTGCACGCTGCCGTC
CTCGATGTTGTGGCGGATCTTGAAGTGGGCCTTGATGCCGTTCTTGCCCATGGTGGCGGATCCGAGCTCG
GTACCAAGCTTGGGTCTCCCTATAGTGAGTCGTATTAATTTCGATAAGCCAGTAAGCAGTGGGTTCTCTA
GTTAGCCAGAGAGCTCTGCTTATATAGACCTCCCACCGTACACGCCTACCGCCCATTTGCGTCAATGGGG
CGGAGTTGTTACGACATTTTGGAAAGTCCCGTTGATTTTGGTGCCAAAACAAACTCCCATTGACGTCAAT
GGGGTGGAGACTTGGAAATCCCCGTGAGTCAAACCGCTATCCACGCCCATTGATGTACTGCCAAAACCGC
ATCACCATGGTAATAGCGATGACTAATACGTAGATGTACTGCCAAGTAGGAAAGTCCCATAAGGTCATGT
ACTGGGCATAATGCCAGGCGGGCCATTTACCGTCATTGACGTCAATAGGGGGCGTACTTGGCATATGATA
CACTTGATGTACTGCCAAGTGGGCAGTTTACCGTAAATACTCCACCCATTGACGTCAATGGAAAGTCCCT
ATTGGCG
